>Addgene plasmid #221208 | pcDNA5-FRT/T0-3xFLAG-NFATC2IP | addgene full sequence | sequence record 437449 | Addgene NGS Result
GACGGATCGGGAGATCTCCCGATCCCCTATGGTGCACTCTCAGTACAATCTGCTCTGATGCCGCATAGTT
AAGCCAGTATCTGCTCCCTGCTTGTGTGTTGGAGGTCGCTGAGTAGTGCGCGAGCAAAATTTAAGCTACA
ACAAGGCAAGGCTTGACCGACAATTGCATGAAGAATCTGCTTAGGGTTAGGCGTTTTGCGCTGCTTCGCG
ATGTACGGGCCAGATATACGCGTTGACATTGATTATTGACTAGTTATTAATAGTAATCAATTACGGGGTC
ATTAGTTCATAGCCCATATATGGAGTTCCGCGTTACATAACTTACGGTAAATGGCCCGCCTGGCTGACCG
CCCAACGACCCCCGCCCATTGACGTCAATAATGACGTATGTTCCCATAGTAACGCCAATAGGGACTTTCC
ATTGACGTCAATGGGTGGAGTATTTACGGTAAACTGCCCACTTGGCAGTACATCAAGTGTATCATATGCC
AAGTACGCCCCCTATTGACGTCAATGACGGTAAATGGCCCGCCTGGCATTATGCCCAGTACATGACCTTA
TGGGACTTTCCTACTTGGCAGTACATCTACGTATTAGTCATCGCTATTACCATGGTGATGCGGTTTTGGC
AGTACATCAATGGGCGTGGATAGCGGTTTGACTCACGGGGATTTCCAAGTCTCCACCCCATTGACGTCAA
TGGGAGTTTGTTTTGGCACCAAAATCAACGGGACTTTCCAAAATGTCGTAACAACTCCGCCCCATTGACG
CAAATGGGCGGTAGGCGTGTACGGTGGGAGGTCTATATAAGCAGAGCTCTCCCTATCAGTGATAGAGATC
TCCCTATCAGTGATAGAGATCGTCGACGAGCTCGTTTAGTGAACCGTCAGATCGCCTGGAGACGCCATCC
ACGCTGTTTTGACCTCCATAGAAGACACCGGGACCGATCCAGCCTCCGGACTCTAGCGTTTAAACTTAAG
CTTGGTACCATGGACTACAAGGACCACGACGGTGACTACAAGGACCACGACATCGACTACAAAGACGATG
ACGATAAAGCCGCCAGTTTAAACGGCGCGCCAGCGGAGCCTGTGGGGAAGCGGGGCCGCTGGTCCGGAGG
TAGCGGTGCCGGCCGAGGGGGTCGGGGCGGCTGGGGCGGTCGGGGCCGGCGTCCTCGGGCCCAGCGGTCT
CCATCCCGGGGCACGCTGGACGTAGTGTCTGTGGACTTGGTCACCGACAGCGATGAGGAAATTCTGGAGG
TCGCCACCGCTCGCGGTGCCGCGGACGAGGTTGAGGTGGAGCCCCCGGAGCCCCCGGGGCCGGTCGCGTC
CCGGGATAACAGCAACAGTGACAGCGAAGGGGAGGACAGGCGGCCCGCAGGACCCCCGCGGGAGCCGGTC
AGGCGGCGGCGGCGGCTGGTGCTGGATCCGGGGGAGGCGCCGCTGGTTCCGGTGTACTCGGGGAAGGTTA
AAAGCAGCCTTCGCCTTATCCCAGATGATCTATCCCTCCTGAAACTCTACCCTCCAGGGGATGAGGAAGA
GGCAGAGCTGGCAGATTCGAGTGGTCTCTACCATGAGGGCTCCCCATCACCAGGCTCTCCCTGGAAGACA
AAGCTGAGGACTAAGGATAAAGAAGAGAAGAAAAAGACAGAGTTTCTGGATCTGGACAACTCTCCTCTGT
CCCCACCTTCACCAAGGACCAAAAGCAGAACGCATACTCGGGCACTCAAGAAGTTAAGTGAGGTGAACAA
GCGCCTCCAGGATCTCCGTTCCTGTCTGAGCCCCAAGCCACCTCAGGGTCAAGAGCAACAGGGCCAAGAG
GATGAAGTGGTCTTGGTGGAAGGGCCCACCCTCCCAGAGACCCCCCGACTCTTCCCACTCAAAATCCGTT
GCCGGGCTGACCTGGTCAGATTGCCCCTCAGGATGTCGGAGCCCCTGCAGAGTGTGGTGGACCACATGGC
CACCCACCTTGGGGTGTCCCCAAGCAGGATCCTTTTGCTTTTTGGAGAGACAGAGCTATCACCTACTGCC
ACTCCCAGGACCCTAAAGCTCGGAGTGGCTGACATCATTGACTGTGTGGTACTAACAAGTTCTCCAGAGG
CCACAGAGACGTCCCAACAGCTCCAGCTCCGGGTGCAGGGAAAGGAGAAACACCAGACACTGGAAGTCTC
ACTGTCTCGAGATTCCCCTCTAAAGACCCTCATGTCCCACTATGAGGAGGCCATGGGACTGTCGGGACGG
AAGCTCTCCTTCTTCTTTGATGGGACAAAGCTTTCAGGCAGGGAGCTGCCAGCTGACCTGGGCATGGAAT
CTGGGGACCTCATTGAGGTCTGGGGCTGAGATATCCATCACACTGGCGGCCGCTCGAGTCTAGAGGGCCC
GTTTAAACCCGCTGATCAGCCTCGACTGTGCCTTCTAGTTGCCAGCCATCTGTTGTTTGCCCCTCCCCCG
TGCCTTCCTTGACCCTGGAAGGTGCCACTCCCACTGTCCTTTCCTAATAAAATGAGGAAATTGCATCGCA
TTGTCTGAGTAGGTGTCATTCTATTCTGGGGGGTGGGGTGGGGCAGGACAGCAAGGGGGAGGATTGGGAA
GACAATAGCAGGCATGCTGGGGATGCGGTGGGCTCTATGGCTTCTGAGGCGGAAAGAACCAGCTGGGGCT
CTAGGGGGTATCCCC
[124 nt withheld, positions 2676-2799]
C
[91 nt withheld, positions 2801-2891]
AGGGTGATGGTTCACGTACCTAGAAGTTCCTATTCCGAAGTTCCTATTCTCTAGAAAGTATAGGAACTTC
CTTGGCCAAAAAGCCTGAACTCACCGCGACGTCTGTCGAGAAGTTTCTGATCGAAAAGTTCGACAGCGTC
TCCGACCTGATGCAGCTCTCGGAGGGCGAAGAATCTCGTGCTTTCAGCTTCGATGTAGGAGGGCGTGGAT
ATGTCCTGCGGGTAAATAGCTGCGCCGATGGTTTCTACAAAGATCGTTATGTTTATCGGCACTTTGCATC
GGCCGCGCTCCCGATTCCGGAAGTGCTTGACATTGGGGAGTTCAGCGAGAGCCTGACCTATTGCATCTCC
CGCCGTGCACAGGGTGTCACGTTGCAAGACCTGCCTGAAACCGAACTGCCCGCTGTTCTGCAGCCGGTCG
CGGAGGCCATGGATGCGATCGCTGCGGCCGATCTTAGCCAGACGAGCGGGTTCGGCCCATTCGGACCGCA
AGGAATCGGTCAATACACTACATGGCGTGATTTCATATGCGCGATTGCTGATCCCCATGTGTATCACTGG
CAAACTGTGATGGACGACACCGTCAGTGCGTCCGTCGCGCAGGCTCTCGATGAGCTGATGCTTTGGGCCG
AGGACTGCCCCGAAGTCCGGCACCTCGTGCACGCGGATTTCGGCTCCAACAATGTCCTGACGGACAATGG
CCGCATAACAGCGGTCATTGACTGGAGCGAGGCGATGTTCGGGGATTCCCAATACGAGGTCGCCAACATC
TTCTTCTGGAGGCCGTGGTTGGCTTGTATGGAGCAGCAGACGCGCTACTTCGAGCGGAGGCATCCGGAGC
TTGCAGGATCGCCGCGGCTCCGGGCGTATATGCTCCGCATTGGTCTTGACCAACTCTATCAGAGCTTGGT
TGACGGCAATTTCGATGATGCAGCTTGGGCGCAGGGTCGATGCGACGCAATCGTCCGATCCGGAGCCGGG
ACTGTCGGGCGTACACAAATCGCCCGCAGAAGCGCGGCCGTCTGGACCGATGGCTGTGTAGAAGTACTCG
CCGATAGTGGAAACCGACGCCCCAGCACTCGTCCGAGGGCAAAGGAATAGCACGTACTACGAGATTTCGA
TTCCACCGCCGCCTTCTATGAAAGGTTGGGCTTCGGAATCGTTTTCCGGGACGCCGGCTGGATGATCCTC
CAGCGCGGGGATCTCATGCTGGAGTTCTTCGCCCACCCCAACTTGTTTATTGCAGCTTATAATGGTTACA
AATAAAGCAATAGCATCACAAATTTCACAAATAAAGCATTTTTTTCACTGCATTCTAGTTGTGGTTTGTC
CAAACTCATCAATGTATCTTATCATGTCTGTATACCGTCGACCTCTAGCTAGAGCTTGGCGTAATCATGG
TCATAGCTGTTTCCTGTGTGAAATTGTTATCCGCTCACAATTCCACACAACATACGAGCCGGAAGCATAA
AGTGTAAAGCCTGGGGTGCCTAATGAGTGAGCTAACTCACATTAATTGCGTTGCGCTCACTGCCCGCTTT
CCAGTCGGGAAACCTGTCGTGCCAGCTGCATTAATGAATCGGCCAACGCGCGGGGAGAGGCGGTTTGCGT
ATTGGGCGCTCTTCCGCTTCCTCGCTCACTGACTCGCTGCGCTCGGTCGTTCGGCTGCGGCGAGCGGTAT
CAGCTCACTCAAAGGCGGTAATACGGTTATCCACAGAATCAGGGGATAACGCAGGAAAGAACATGTGAGC
AAAAGGCCAGCAAAAGGCCAGGAACCGTAAAAAGGCCGCGTTGCTGGCGTTTTTCCATAGGCTCCGCCCC
CCTGACGAGCATCACAAAAATCGACGCTCAAGTCAGAGGTGGCGAAACCCGACAGGACTATAAAGATACC
AGGCGTTTCCCCCTGGAAGCTCCCTCGTGCGCTCTCCTGTTCCGACCCTGCCGCTTACCGGATACCTGTC
CGCCTTTCTCCCTTCGGGAAGCGTGGCGCTTTCTCATAGCTCACGCTGTAGGTATCTCAGTTCGGTGTAG
GTCGTTCGCTCCAAGCTGGGCTGTGTGCACGAACCCCCCGTTCAGCCCGACCGCTGCGCCTTATCCGGTA
ACTATCGTCTTGAGTCCAACCCGGTAAGACACGACTTATCGCCACTGGCAGCAGCCACTGGTAACAGGAT
TAGCAGAGCGAGGTATGTAGGCGGTGCTACAGAGTTCTTGAAGTGGTGGCCTAACTACGGCTACACTAGA
AGAACAGTATTTGGTATCTGCGCTCTGCTGAAGCCAGTTACCTTCGGAAAAAGAGTTGGTAGCTCTTGAT
CCGGCAAACAAACCACCGCTGGTAGCGGTGGTTTTTTTGTTTGCAAGCAGCAGATTACGCGCAGAAAAAA
AGGATCTCAAGAAGATCCTTTGATCTTTTCTACGGGGTCTGACGCTCAGTGGAACGAAAACTCACGTTAA
GGGATTTTGGTCATGAGATTATCAAAAAGGATCTTCACCTAGATCCTTTTAAATTAAAAATGAAGTTTTA
AATCAATCTAAAGTATATATGAGTAAACTTGGTCTGACAGTTACCAATGCTTAATCAGTGAGGCACCTAT
CTCAGCGATCTGTCTATTTCGTTCATCCATAGTTGCCTGACTCCCCGTCGTGTAGATAACTACGATACGG
GAGGGCTTACCATCTGGCCCCAGTGCTGCAATGATACCGCGAGACCCACGCTCACCGGCTCCAGATTTAT
CAGCAATAAACCAGCCAGCCGGAAGGGCCGAGCGCAGAAGTGGTCCTGCAACTTTATCCGCCTCCATCCA
GTCTATTAATTGTTGCCGGGAAGCTAGAGTAAGTAGTTCGCCAGTTAATAGTTTGCGCAACGTTGTTGCC
ATTGCTACAGGCATCGTGGTGTCACGCTCGTCGTTTGGTATGGCTTCATTCAGCTCCGGTTCCCAACGAT
CAAGGCGAGTTACATGATCCCCCATGTTGTGCAAAAAAGCGGTTAGCTCCTTCGGTCCTCCGATCGTTGT
CAGAAGTAAGTTGGCCGCAGTGTTATCACTCATGGTTATGGCAGCACTGCATAATTCTCTTACTGTCATG
CCATCCGTAAGATGCTTTTCTGTGACTGGTGAGTACTCAACCAAGTCATTCTGAGAATAGTGTATGCGGC
GACCGAGTTGCTCTTGCCCGGCGTCAATACGGGATAATACCGCGCCACATAGCAGAACTTTAAAAGTGCT
CATCATTGGAAAACGTTCTTCGGGGCGAAAACTCTCAAGGATCTTACCGCTGTTGAGATCCAGTTCGATG
TAACCCACTCGTGCACCCAACTGATCTTCAGCATCTTTTACTTTCACCAGCGTTTCTGGGTGAGCAAAAA
CAGGAAGGCAAAATGCCGCAAAAAAGGGAATAAGGGCGACACGGAAATGTTGAATACTCATACTCTTCCT
TTTTCAATATTATTGAAGCATTTATCAGGGTTATTGTCTCATGAGCGGATACATATTTGAATGTATTTAG
AAAAATAAACAAATAGGGGTTCCGCGCACATTTCCCCGAAAAGTGCCACCTGACGTC
Features (pLannotate 1.2.2; 22 found; start..end, strand, type, name):
     28..80      -  misc_feature   bom (fragment): basis of mobility region from pBR322
    235..614     +  enhancer       CMV enhancer: human cytomegalovirus immediate early enhancer
    615..818     +  promoter       CMV promoter: human cytomegalovirus (CMV) immediate early promoter
    820..839     +  promoter       PLtetO-1 promoter (fragment): modified phage lambda PL promoter with tet operator sites (Lutz and Bujard, 1997)
    841..860     +  promoter       PLtetO-1 promoter (fragment): modified phage lambda PL promoter with tet operator sites (Lutz and Bujard, 1997)
    868..901     +  promoter       TRE3GV promoter (fragment): 3rd-generation Tet-responsive promoter that can be activated by binding of Tet-On® 3G, optimized for retroviral and lentiviral vectors
   1035..1058    +  CDS            3xFLAG (fragment): three tandem FLAG® epitope tags
   1083..2336    +  CDS            NFATC2IP: NF2IP_HUMAN - Also known as NIP45. Experimental evidence at protein level: Swiss-Prot protein existence level 1. In T-helper 2 (Th2) cells, regulates the magnitude of NFAT- driven transcription of a specific subset of cytokine genes, including IL3, IL4, IL5 and IL13, but not IL2. Recruits PRMT1 to the IL4 promoter; this leads to enhancement of histone H4 'Arg-3'-methylation and facilitates subsequent histone acetylation at the IL4 locus, thus promotes robust cytokine expression (By similarity). Down-regulates formation of poly-SUMO chains by UBE2I/UBC9 (By similarity). From Homo sapiens (Human
   2406..2630    +  polyA_signal   bGH poly(A) signal: bovine growth hormone polyadenylation signal
   2634..2655    +  promoter       SV40 promoter (fragment): SV40 enhancer and early promoter
   2676..2909    +  rep_origin     f1 ori (fragment) (sequence partly withheld): f1 bacteriophage origin of replication; arrow indicates direction of (+) strand synthesis
   2914..2961    +  protein_bind   FRT: FLP-mediated recombination occurs in the 8-bp core sequence TCTAGAAA (Turan and Bode, 2011). FLP recombinase from the Saccharomyces cerevisiae 2μ plasmid
   2969..3991    +  CDS            HygR: hygromycin B phosphotransferase confers resistance to hygromycin
   4001..4126    +  CDS            ble (fragment): BLE_KLEPN - Experimental evidence at protein level: Swiss-Prot protein existence level 1. Binding protein with a strong affinity to the bleomycin family of antibiotics. Binds to CL990; an antimitotic-antibiotic compound. From Klebsiella pneumoniae.
   4121..4242    +  polyA_signal   SV40 poly(A) signal: SV40 polyadenylation signal
   4315..4331    -  protein_bind   lac operator: The lac repressor binds to the lac operator to inhibit transcription in E. coli. This inhibition can be relieved by adding lactose or isopropyl-β-D-thiogalactopyranoside (IPTG). lac repressor encoded by lacI
   4339..4369    -  promoter       lac promoter: promoter for the E. coli lac operon
   4384..4405    -  protein_bind   CAP binding site: CAP binding activates transcription in the presence of cAMP. E. coli catabolite activator protein
   4418..4510    -  CDS            lacI (fragment): lac repressor; lacI; The lac repressor binds to the lac operator to inhibit transcription in E. coli. This inhibition can be relieved by adding lactose or isopropyl-β-D-thiogalactopyranoside (IPTG).
   4693..5281    -  rep_origin     ori: high-copy-number ColE1/pMB1/pBR322/pUC origin of replication
   5452..6312    -  CDS            AmpR: β-lactamase; bla; confers resistance to ampicillin, carbenicillin, and related antibiotics
   6313..6417    -  promoter       AmpR promoter: bla
