[The description below was written by a language model from this plasmid's Addgene catalogue record and pLannotate feature annotations shown in this document.]
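Description:
pcDNA5-FRT/T0-3xFLAG-NFATC2IP is a 6,448 bp mammalian expression plasmid built on a modified pcDNA5/FRT/TO backbone in which the original single FLAG tag was replaced by a HindIII-3xFLAG-AscI cassette, giving a vector for N-terminal triple-FLAG tagging. It is maintained in E. coli as a high-copy plasmid through a ColE1/pUC-type origin with ampicillin resistance (AmpR under its own bla promoter). The annotation also picks up backbone remnants such as a partial f1 ori, a bom fragment and lac promoter/operator sequences.

The payload is human NFATC2IP (also called NIP45, with ESC2 and RAD60 as aliases), a 1,257 bp insert cloned without its first methionine so that translation starts from the upstream 3xFLAG tag. Expression is driven by the CMV enhancer and immediate early promoter and terminated by the bGH polyadenylation signal. Immediately downstream of the CMV promoter, the feature table flags two short tet operator matches (annotated as PLtetO-1 and TRE3GV fragments). These correspond to the "TO" design of the backbone, in which Tet repressor binding silences the promoter until tetracycline or doxycycline is added in cells that express the repressor.

An FRT site sits directly upstream of a hygromycin phosphotransferase coding sequence followed by an SV40 poly(A) signal. No complete promoter is annotated in front of HygR, which fits the Flp-In design: FLP-mediated recombination into a genomic FRT site places the marker behind a resident promoter, so hygromycin selection enriches for site-specific, single-copy integrants. The construct is thus suited to transient or stable, inducible expression of FLAG-tagged NFATC2IP. The associated work concerns this protein's role in SUMO-dependent genome integrity.
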