Addgene plasmid #221208: pcDNA5-FRT/T0-3xFLAG-NFATC2IP
Purpose: Mammalian expression vector of triple Flag tagged NFATC2IP
Depositing lab: Daniel Durocher. Depositing organization: Sinai Health System. Publication: NFATC2IP is a mediator of SUMO-dependent genome integrity. Cho T, Hoeg L, Setiaputra D, Durocher D. Genes Dev. 2024 Apr 17;38(5-6):233-252. doi: 10.1101/gad.350914.123. PubMed 38503515.
Backbone
  Vector backbone: pcDNA5-3X-Flag-FRT-T0
  Backbone manufacturer: ThermoFisher
  Backbone size w/o insert (bp): 5191
  Total vector size (bp): 6448
  Modifications to backbone: 1xFLAG was replaced by HindIII-3xFLAG-AscI, yielding 3xFLAG vector for N-terminal tagging with MCS
  Vector type: Mammalian Expression
  Selectable markers: Hygromycin
Growth in bacteria
  Bacterial resistance: Ampicillin, 100 μg/mL
  Growth temperature: 37°C
  Growth strain: DH5alpha
  Copy number: High Copy
Gene/Insert
  Gene/Insert name: NFATC2IP
  Species: H. sapiens (human)
  Insert size (bp): 1257
  Mutation: 1st Methionine deleted
  Entrez Gene: NFATC2IP (a.k.a. ESC2, NIP45, RAD60)
  Promoter: CMV
  Tag / fusion protein: 3XFlag (N terminal on insert)
  Cloning method: Other
  Sequencing primers: 5′ cgcaaatgggcggtaggcgtg
Terms and licenses: Academic/Nonprofit Terms; Industry Terms: Not Available to Industry
How to cite: pcDNA5-FRT/T0-3xFLAG-NFATC2IP was a gift from Daniel Durocher (Addgene plasmid # 221208 ; http://n2t.net/addgene:221208 ; RRID:Addgene_221208)
